Addgene plasmid #144870: TFORF3394
Purpose: Lentiviral vector for overexpressing transcription factor ORFs with unique 24-bp barcodes. Barcodes facilitate identification of transcription factors in pooled screens.
Depositing lab: Feng Zhang. Depositing organization: Broad Institute. Publication: A transcription factor atlas of directed differentiation. Joung J, Ma S, Tay T, Geiger-Schuller KR, Kirchgatterer PC, Verdine VK, Guo B, Arias-Garcia MA, Allen WE, Singh A, Kuksenko O, Abudayyeh OO, Gootenberg JS, Fu Z, Macrae RK, Buenrostro JD, Regev A, Zhang F. Cell. 2023 Jan 5;186(1):209-229.e26. doi: 10.1016/j.cell.2022.11.026. PubMed 36608654.
Backbone
  Vector backbone: pLX_TRC317
  Backbone manufacturer: Broad Institute Genetic Perturbation Platform
  Backbone size w/o insert (bp): 8264
  Vector type: Mammalian Expression, Lentiviral
  Selectable markers: Puromycin
Growth in bacteria
  Bacterial resistance: Ampicillin, 100 μg/mL
  Growth temperature: 37°C
  Growth strain: NEB Stable
  Copy number: High Copy
Gene/Insert
  Gene/Insert name: ZBTB24
  Species: H. sapiens (human)
  Insert size (bp): 2300
  Entrez Gene: ZBTB24 (a.k.a. BIF1, ICF2, PATZ2, ZNF450)
  Promoter: EF1a
  Tag / fusion protein: V5 (C terminal on insert)
  Cloning method: Gateway Cloning
  Sequencing primers: 5′ GGGTGGAGACTGAAGTTAGGCCAG; 3′ CACATAGCGTAAAAGGAGCAACATAG
Resource information
  A portion of this plasmid was derived from a plasmid made by: Broad Institute Genetic Perturbation Platform
Terms and licenses: Academic/Nonprofit Terms; Industry Terms: Not Available to Industry
Depositor comments: NM_014797.2 Please test multiple small colonies in case of plasmid recombination. To make this collection available in a timely manner, a portion of this collection was not fully sequenced by Addgene. If an Addgene verified full plasmid sequence is not available, please contact us prior to placing an order to request the full sequence.
How to cite: TFORF3394 was a gift from Feng Zhang (Addgene plasmid # 144870 ; http://n2t.net/addgene:144870 ; RRID:Addgene_144870)
