[The description below was written by a language model from this plasmid's Addgene catalogue record and pLannotate feature annotations shown in this document.]
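Description:
TFORF3394 is a third-generation, self-inactivating lentiviral expression plasmid built on the pLX_TRC317 backbone for overexpressing human ZBTB24, a zinc finger and BTB domain transcription factor. It belongs to a barcoded transcription factor ORF collection. In bacteria it is maintained through a high-copy ColE1/pUC-type origin and selected with ampicillin via the bla gene. An f1 origin and remnants of a lac/lacZα cloning region with T3 and T7 promoters are also annotated in the backbone. The depositor notes that the plasmid can recombine, which is a common issue with LTR-containing vectors.

The viral portion begins with an RSV promoter fused to a truncated HIV-1 5' LTR, which drives Tat-independent production of genomic RNA in packaging cells. This is followed by the Ψ packaging signal, a gag fragment, the RRE for Rev-dependent nuclear export, and a cPPT/CTS element that aids nuclear import of the provirus. An SV40 early promoter drives puromycin N-acetyltransferase, allowing selection of transduced mammalian cells. Downstream, the EF-1α promoter expresses the ZBTB24 ORF, which was introduced by Gateway cloning and is flanked by attB1 and attB2 remnants, with a C-terminal V5 epitope tag for detection. A WPRE enhances transcript stability and expression, and the ΔU3 3' LTR inactivates the viral promoter after integration.

According to the record, each construct in the collection carries a unique 24-bp barcode, although the feature table does not annotate it separately. The barcode allows the ORF to be identified by sequencing in pooled overexpression screens, such as those for factors that direct cell differentiation.
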