Features (pLannotate 1.2.2; 34 found; start..end, strand, type, name):
      5..231     +  promoter       RSV promoter: Rous sarcoma virus enhancer/promoter
    232..412     +  LTR            5' LTR (truncated): truncated 5' long terminal repeat (LTR) from HIV-1
    459..584     +  misc_feature   HIV-1 Ψ: packaging signal of human immunodeficiency virus type 1
    568..931     +  CDS            HIV-1 gag (fragment): gag protein from human immunodeficiency virus 1; gag
   1077..1310    +  misc_feature   RRE: The Rev response element (RRE) of HIV-1 allows for Rev-dependent mRNA export from the nucleus to the cytoplasm.
   1687..1713    +  CDS            Rev (fragment): human immunodeficiency virus 1 (HIV-1) Rev protein; rev; enhances nuclear export of unspliced and incompletely spliced viral mRNAs
   1720..1743    +  promoter       SV40 promoter (fragment): SV40 early promoter
   1744..1815    +  promoter       SV40 promoter (fragment): SV40 enhancer and early promoter
   1839..1974    +  rep_origin     SV40 ori: SV40 origin of replication
   2020..2616    +  CDS            PuroR (fragment): puromycin N-acetyltransferase; pac from Streptomyces; confers resistance to puromycin
   2665..2782    +  misc_feature   cPPT/CTS: central polypurine tract and central termination sequence of HIV-1
   2847..2913    +  CDS            small t antigen (fragment): SV40 (simian virus 40) small t antigen
   2920..4098    +  promoter       EF-1α promoter: strong constitutive promoter for human elongation factor EF-1α
   4119..4136    +  protein_bind   attB1 (fragment): mutant version of attB; core recombination site for the Gateway® BP reaction BP Clonase™
   4145..6235    +  CDS            ZBTB24: ZBT24_HUMAN - Also known as KIAA0441, ZNF450. Experimental evidence at protein level: Swiss-Prot protein existence level 1. May be involved in BMP2-induced transcription. From Homo sapiens (Human).
   6243..6260    -  protein_bind   attB2 (fragment): mutant version of attB; core recombination site for the Gateway® BP reaction BP Clonase™
   6269..6310    +  CDS            V5 tag: epitope tag from simian virus 5
   6326..6379    +  promoter       U6 promoter (fragment): RNA polymerase III promoter for human U6 snRNA
   6421..7009    +  misc_feature   WPRE: woodchuck hepatitis virus posttranscriptional regulatory element
   7060..7079    +  misc_feature   cPPT/CTS (fragment): central polypurine tract and central termination sequence of HIV-1
   7081..7314    +  LTR            3' LTR (ΔU3): self-inactivating 3' long terminal repeat (LTR) from HIV-1
   7392..7513    +  polyA_signal   SV40 poly(A) signal: SV40 polyadenylation signal
   7553..7688    +  rep_origin     SV40 ori: SV40 origin of replication
   7709..7727    -  promoter       T7 promoter: promoter for bacteriophage T7 RNA polymerase
   7735..7890    +  CDS            lacZα (fragment): LacZα fragment of β-galactosidase; lacZ fragment
   7895..8323    +  rep_origin     f1 ori (sequence partly withheld): f1 bacteriophage origin of replication; arrow indicates direction of (+) strand synthesis
   8376..8480    +  promoter       AmpR promoter: bla
   8481..9341    +  CDS            AmpR: β-lactamase; bla; confers resistance to ampicillin, carbenicillin, and related antibiotics
   9512..10100   +  rep_origin     ori: high-copy-number ColE1/pMB1/pBR322/pUC origin of replication
  10283..10375   +  CDS            lacI (fragment): lac repressor; lacI; The lac repressor binds to the lac operator to inhibit transcription in E. coli. This inhibition can be relieved by adding lactose or isopropyl-β-D-thiogalactopyranoside (IPTG).
  10388..10409   +  protein_bind   CAP binding site: CAP binding activates transcription in the presence of cAMP. E. coli catabolite activator protein
  10424..10454   +  promoter       lac promoter: promoter for the E. coli lac operon
  10462..10478   +  protein_bind   lac operator: The lac repressor binds to the lac operator to inhibit transcription in E. coli. This inhibition can be relieved by adding lactose or isopropyl-β-D-thiogalactopyranoside (IPTG). lac repressor encoded by lacI
  10523..10541   +  promoter       T3 promoter: promoter for bacteriophage T3 RNA polymerase
>Addgene plasmid #144870 | TFORF3394 | addgene full sequence | sequence record 404431 | Addgene NGS Result
TTAATGTAGTCTTATGCAATACTCTTGTAGTCTTGCAACATGGTAACGATGAGTTAGCAACATGCCTTAC
AAGGAGAGAAAAAGCACCGTGCATGCCGATTGGTGGAAGTAAGGTGGTACGATCGTGCCTTATTAGGAAG
GCAACAGACGGGTCTGACATGGATTGGACGAACCACTGAATTGCCGCATTGCAGAGATATTGTATTTAAG
TGCCTAGCTCGATACATAAACGGGTCTCTCTGGTTAGACCAGATCTGAGCCTGGGAGCTCTCTGGCTAAC
TAGGGAACCCACTGCTTAAGCCTCAATAAAGCTTGCCTTGAGTGCTTCAAGTAGTGTGTGCCCGTCTGTT
GTGTGACTCTGGTAACTAGAGATCCCTCAGACCCTTTTAGTCAGTGTGGAAAATCTCTAGCAGTGGCGCC
CGAACAGGGACTTGAAAGCGAAAGGGAAACCAGAGGAGCTCTCTCGACGCAGGACTCGGCTTGCTGAAGC
GCGCACGGCAAGAGGCGAGGGGCGGCGACTGGTGAGTACGCCAAAAATTTTGACTAGCGGAGGCTAGAAG
GAGAGAGATGGGTGCGAGAGCGTCAGTATTAAGCGGGGGAGAATTAGATCGCGATGGGAAAAAATTCGGT
TAAGGCCAGGGGGAAAGAAAAAATATAAATTAAAACATATAGTATGGGCAAGCAGGGAGCTAGAACGATT
CGCAGTTAATCCTGGCCTGTTAGAAACATCAGAAGGCTGTAGACAAATACTGGGACAGCTACAACCATCC
CTTCAGACAGGATCAGAAGAACTTAGATCATTATATAATACAGTAGCAACCCTCTATTGTGTGCATCAAA
GGATAGAGATAAAAGACACCAAGGAAGCTTTAGACAAGATAGAGGAAGAGCAAAACAAAAGTAAGACCAC
CGCACAGCAAGCGGCCGCTGATCTTCAGACCTGGAGGAGGAGATATGAGGGACAATTGGAGAAGTGAATT
ATATAAATATAAAGTAGTAAAAATTGAACCATTAGGAGTAGCACCCACCAAGGCAAAGAGAAGAGTGGTG
CAGAGAGAAAAAAGAGCAGTGGGAATAGGAGCTTTGTTCCTTGGGTTCTTGGGAGCAGCAGGAAGCACTA
TGGGCGCAGCGTCAATGACGCTGACGGTACAGGCCAGACAATTATTGTCTGGTATAGTGCAGCAGCAGAA
CAATTTGCTGAGGGCTATTGAGGCGCAACAGCATCTGTTGCAACTCACAGTCTGGGGCATCAAGCAGCTC
CAGGCAAGAATCCTGGCTGTGGAAAGATACCTAAAGGATCAACAGCTCCTGGGGATTTGGGGTTGCTCTG
GAAAACTCATTTGCACCACTGCTGTGCCTTGGAATGCTAGTTGGAGTAATAAATCTCTGGAACAGATTTG
GAATCACACGACCTGGATGGAGTGGGACAGAGAAATTAACAATTACACAAGCTTAATACACTCCTTAATT
GAAGAATCGCAAAACCAGCAAGAAAAGAATGAACAAGAATTATTGGAATTAGATAAATGGGCAAGTTTGT
GGAATTGGTTTAACATAACAAATTGGCTGTGGTATATAAAATTATTCATAATGATAGTAGGAGGCTTGGT
AGGTTTAAGAATAGTTTTTGCTGTACTTTCTATAGTGAATAGAGTTAGGCAGGGATATTCACCATTATCG
TTTCAGACCCACCTCCCAACCCCGAGGGGACCCATGCATTGCATCTCAATTAGTCAGCAACCAGGTGTGG
AAAGTCCCCAGGCTCCCCAGCAGGCAGAAGTATGCAAAGCATGCGTCTCAATTAGTCAGCAACCATAGTC
CCGCCCCTAACTCCGCCCATCCCGCCCCTAACTCCGCCCAGTTCCGCCCATTCTCCGCCCCATGGCTGAC
TAATTTTTTTTATTTATGCAGAGGCCGAGGCCGCCTCGGCCTCTGAGCTATTCCAGAAGTAGTGAGGAGG
CTTTTTTGGAGGCCTAGGCTTTTGCAAAAAGCTTTCTAGAGGTACCACCGGAGCTTACCATGACCGAGTA
CAAGCCCACGGTGCGCCTCGCCACCCGCGACGACGTCCCCAGGGCCGTACGCACCCTCGCCGCCGCGTTC
GCCGACTACCCCGCCACGCGCCACACCGTCGATCCGGACCGCCACATCGAGCGGGTCACCGAGCTGCAAG
AACTCTTCCTCACGCGCGTCGGGCTCGACATCGGCAAGGTGTGGGTCGCGGACGACGGCGCCGCCGTGGC
GGTCTGGACCACGCCGGAGAGCGTCGAAGCGGGGGCGGTGTTCGCCGAGATCGGCCCGCGCATGGCCGAG
TTGAGCGGTTCCCGGCTGGCCGCGCAGCAACAGATGGAAGGCCTCCTGGCGCCGCACCGGCCCAAGGAGC
CCGCGTGGTTCCTGGCCACCGTCGGCGTCTCGCCCGACCACCAGGGCAAGGGTCTGGGCAGCGCCGTCGT
GCTCCCCGGAGTGGAGGCGGCCGAGCGCGCCGGGGTGCCCGCCTTCCTGGAGACCTCCGCGCCCCGCAAC
CTCCCCTTCTACGAGCGGCTCGGCTTCACCGTCACCGCCGACGTCGAGGTGCCCGAAGGACCGCGCACCT
GGTGCATGACCCGCAAGCCCGGTGCCAGTTAACGAATTCTAGATCTTGAGACAAATGGCAGTATTCATCC
ACAATTTTAAAAGAAAAGGGGGGATTGGGGGGTACAGTGCAGGGGAAAGAATAGTAGACATAATAGCAAC
AGACATACAAACTAAAGAATTACAAAAACAAATTACAAAAATTCAAAATTTTCGGGTTTATTACAGGGAC
AGCAGAGATCCACTTTGGCGCCGGCTCGAGGCCTGCAGGTGCAAAGATGGATAAAGTTTTAAACAGAGAG
GAATCTTTGCAGCTAATGGACCTTCTAGGTCTTGAAAGGAGTGGGAATTGGCTCCGGTGCCCGTCAGTGG
GCAGAGCGCACATCGCCCACAGTCCCCGAGAAGTTGGGGGGAGGGGTCGGCAATTGAACCGGTGCCTAGA
GAAGGTGGCGCGGGGTAAACTGGGAAAGTGATGTCGTGTACTGGCTCCGCCTTTTTCCCGAGGGTGGGGG
AGAACCGTATATAAGTGCAGTAGTCGCCGTGAACGTTCTTTTTCGCAACGGGTTTGCCGCCAGAACACAG
GTAAGTGCCGTGTGTGGTTCCCGCGGGCCTGGCCTCTTTACGGGTTATGGCCCTTGCGTGCCTTGAATTA
CTTCCACCTGGCTGCAGTACGTGATTCTTGATCCCGAGCTTCGGGTTGGAAGTGGGTGGGAGAGTTCGAG
GCCTTGCGCTTAAGGAGCCCCTTCGCCTCGTGCTTGAGTTGAGGCCTGGCCTGGGCGCTGGGGCCGCCGC
GTGCGAATCTGGTGGCACCTTCGCGCCTGTCTCGCTGCTTTCGATAAGTCTCTAGCCATTTAAAATTTTT
GATGACCTGCTGCGACGCTTTTTTTCTGGCAAGATAGTCTTGTAAATGCGGGCCAAGATCTGCACACTGG
TATTTCGGTTTTTGGGGCCGCGGGCGGCGACGGGGCCCGTGCGTCCCAGCGCACATGTTCGGCGAGGCGG
GGCCTGCGAGCGCGGCCACCGAGAATCGGACGGGGGTAGTCTCAAGCTGGCCGGCCTGCTCTGGTGCCTG
GCCTCGCGCCGCCGTGTATCGCCCCGCCCTGGGCGGCAAGGCTGGCCCGGTCGGCACCAGTTGCGTGAGC
GGAAAGATGGCCGCTTCCCGGCCCTGCTGCAGGGAGCTCAAAATGGAGGACGCGGCGCTCGGGAGAGCGG
GCGGGTGAGTCACCCACACAAAGGAAAAGGGCCTTTCCGTCCTCAGCCGTCGCTTCATGTGACTCCACGG
AGTACCGGGCGCCGTCCAGGCACCTCGATTAGTTCTCGAGCTTTTGGAGTACGTCGTCTTTAGGTTGGGG
GGAGGGGTTTTATGCGATGGAGTTTCCCCACACTGAGTGGGTGGAGACTGAAGTTAGGCCAGCTTGGCAC
TTGATGTAATTCTCCTTGGAATTTGCCCTTTTTGAGTTTGGATCTTGGTTCATTCTCAAGCCTCAGACAG
TGGTTCAAAGTTTTTTTCTTCCATTTCAGGTGTCGTGAGGCTAGCATCGATTGATCAACAAGTTTGTACA
AAAAAGTTGGCACCATGGCAGAAACATCGCCAGAGCCTTCTGGGCAGCTTGTTGTACACTCAGACGCTCA
CAGTGACACTGTGCTGGCCAGTTTTGAGGATCAGAGGAAGAAAGGCTTCCTCTGTGACATTACTTTAATC
GTGGAGAATGTACATTTCCGGGCCCACAAAGCCTTACTTGCTGCCAGTAGTGAATACTTCTCAATGATGT
TTGCAGAAGAGGGGGAAATCGGCCAATCCATTTATATGCTGGAAGGCATGGTTGCAGACACCTTTGGTAT
CCTGCTGGAATTTATCTACACAGGTTATCTCCATGCCAGTGAGAAAAGTACAGAACAAATCCTGGCTACT
GCTCAGTTCTTAAAAGTCTATGACCTGGTAAAGGCTTACACAGACTTCCAAAATAATCATAGCTCCCCAA
AGCCAACAACTTTGAACACTGCTGGTGCCCCAGTGGTTGTTATCTCTAATAAGAAAAACGATCCTCCAAA
GCGGAAACGGGGAAGACCAAAAAAAGTCAATACATTGCAGGAGGAGAAATCAGAACTGGCTGCAGAGGAA
GAAATACAGTTAAGAGTGAACAATTCAGTTCAGAATAGACAAAACTTTGTGGTTAAAGGAGACAGTGGTG
TACTGAATGAGCAAATTGCAGCAAAAGAAAAGGAAGAATCGGAGCCTACTTGTGAGCCAAGTAGAGAGGA
GGAAATGCCAGTTGAAAAAGATGAGAACTATGATCCCAAGACCGAGGATGGCCAGGCAAGCCAGAGTCGA
TACAGCAAGCGGAGGATTTGGAGATCCGTCAAACTTAAAGATTACAAACTTGTTGGGGATCAAGAGGACC
ATGGTTCAGCCAAGAGGATCTGTGGAAGGAGAAAGCGCCCTGGAGGCCCTGAGGCCCGCTGTAAAGACTG
TGGCAAGGTCTTTAAGTACAATCACTTTTTAGCAATCCACCAGAGGAGCCACACAGGGGAGCGACCTTTC
AAATGTAATGAGTGTGGAAAAGGCTTTGCCCAGAAGCACTCGCTACAGGTCCACACCAGGATGCACACAG
GCGAGCGGCCGTACACCTGCACCGTGTGCAGCAAGGCTCTGACCACCAAGCACTCACTGCTGGAGCACAT
GAGCCTGCACTCAGGACAGAAGTCTTTTACCTGTGATCAATGCGGAAAATATTTCAGCCAGAACAGACAG
CTAAAGAGCCATTACCGAGTTCATACAGGCCACTCATTACCGGAATGCAAAGACTGCCATCGCAAATTCA
TGGATGTGTCTCAGCTAAAGAAACATCTGCGAACACACACAGGTGAGAAGCCATTTACTTGTGAAATCTG
TGGCAAATCTTTCACAGCAAAGAGTTCTCTTCAGACCCACATCAGAATCCATCGAGGAGAAAAGCCATAC
TCCTGTGGCATTTGTGGCAAATCCTTCTCTGACTCCAGTGCCAAAAGGAGACACTGCATTCTACACACTG
GCAAGAAGCCTTTCTCCTGCCCTGAGTGTAACTTACAGTTTGCTCGCTTAGACAACTTGAAGGCTCACTT
GAAAATTCATAGCAAGGAGAAGCATGCTTCAGATGCCAGCAGCATTTCTGGCAGTAGTAATACAGAAGAG
GTCAGGAATATTCTTCAGCTACAGCCATATCAACTCTCTACCTCGGGAGAGCAGGAAATTCAGCTTCTCG
TAACCGATTCTGTACATAACATCAATTTCATGCCCGGTCCTAGCCAGGGAATCAGCATTGTGACTGCAGA
GAGTTCCCAAAACATGACTGCAGACCAGGCTGCTAATCTTACCCTGCTCACGCAGCAGCCAGAGCAACTG
CAGAATTTAATTCTTTCAGCTCAACAGGAGCAAACAGAACACATTCAGAGCCTCAATATGATTGAAAGCC
AGATGGGGCCCTCACAAACAGAGCCAGTGCACGTGATCACTCTGTCCAAGGAAACACTGGAACATCTTCA
TGCCCATCAAGAGCAAACAGAGGAGCTCCATTTAGCTACAAGTACTTCAGATCCAGCTCAGCACCTGCAG
CTGACACAGGAGCCTGGTCCGCCACCACCCACTCACCACGTGCCCCAGCCAACGCCACTTGGCCAGGAGC
AGAGCTTGCCAACTTTCTTGTACAAAGTGGTTGATATCGGTAAGCCTATCCCTAACCCTCTCCTCGGTCT
CGATTCTACGTAGTAATGAACTAGTCCGTAACTTGAAAGTATTTCGATTTCTTGGCTTTATATATCTTGT
GGAAAGGACGAGATGCATTTGGTTTGTCTGCCCTCACGCGTTAAGTCGACAATCAACCTCTGGATTACAA
AATTTGTGAAAGATTGACTGGTATTCTTAACTATGTTGCTCCTTTTACGCTATGTGGATACGCTGCTTTA
ATGCCTTTGTATCATGCTATTGCTTCCCGTATGGCTTTCATTTTCTCCTCCTTGTATAAATCCTGGTTGC
TGTCTCTTTATGAGGAGTTGTGGCCCGTTGTCAGGCAACGTGGCGTGGTGTGCACTGTGTTTGCTGACGC
AACCCCCACTGGTTGGGGCATTGCCACCACCTGTCAGCTCCTTTCCGGGACTTTCGCTTTCCCCCTCCCT
ATTGCCACGGCGGAACTCATCGCCGCCTGCCTTGCCCGCTGCTGGACAGGGGCTCGGCTGTTGGGCACTG
ACAATTCCGTGGTGTTGTCGGGGAAATCATCGTCCTTTCCTTGGCTGCTCGCCTGTGTTGCCACCTGGAT
TCTGCGCGGGACGTCCTTCTGCTACGTCCCTTCGGCCCTCAATCCAGCGGACCTTCCTTCCCGCGGCCTG
CTGCCGGCTCTGCGGCCTCTTCCGCGTCTTCGCCTTCGCCCTCAGACGAGTCGGATCTCCCTTTGGGCCG
CCTCCCCGCGTCGACTTTAAGACCAATGACTTACAAGGCAGCTGTAGATCTTAGCCACTTTTTAAAAGAA
AAGGGGGGACTGGAAGGGCTAATTCACTCCCAACGAAGACAAGATCTGCTTTTTGCTTGTACTGGGTCTC
TCTGGTTAGACCAGATCTGAGCCTGGGAGCTCTCTGGCTAACTAGGGAACCCACTGCTTAAGCCTCAATA
AAGCTTGCCTTGAGTGCTTCAAGTAGTGTGTGCCCGTCTGTTGTGTGACTCTGGTAACTAGAGATCCCTC
AGACCCTTTTAGTCAGTGTGGAAAATCTCTAGCAGTACGTATAGTAGTTCATGTCATCTTATTATTCAGT
ATTTATAACTTGCAAAGAAATGAATATCAGAGAGTGAGAGGAACTTGTTTATTGCAGCTTATAATGGTTA
CAAATAAAGCAATAGCATCACAAATTTCACAAATAAAGCATTTTTTTCACTGCATTCTAGTTGTGGTTTG
TCCAAACTCATCAATGTATCTTATCATGTCTGGCTCTAGCTATCCCGCCCCTAACTCCGCCCATCCCGCC
CCTAACTCCGCCCAGTTCCGCCCATTCTCCGCCCCATGGCTGACTAATTTTTTTTATTTATGCAGAGGCC
GAGGCCGCCTCGGCCTCTGAGCTATTCCAGAAGTAGTGAGGAGGCTTTTTTGGAGGCCTAGGGACGTACC
CAATTCGCCCTATAGTGAGTCGTATTACGCGCGCTCACTGGCCGTCGTTTTACAACGTCGTGACTGGGAA
AACCCTGGCGTTACCCAACTTAATCGCCTTGCAGCACATCCCCCTTTCGCCAGCTGGCGTAATAGCGAAG
AGGCCCGCACCGATCGCCCTTCCCAACAGTTGCGCAGCCTGAATGGCGAATGGG
[124 nt withheld, positions 7895-8018]
C
[91 nt withheld, positions 8020-8110]
A
[49 nt withheld, positions 8112-8160]
CCTTTGACGTTGGAGTCCACGTTCTTT
[37 nt withheld, positions 8188-8224]
ACCCTATCTCGGTCTATTCTTTTGATTTATAAGGGATTTTGCCGATTTCGGCCTATTGGTTAAAAAATGA
GCTGATTTAACAAAAATTTAACGCGAATTTTAACAAAATATTAACGCTTACAATTTAGGTGGCACTTTTC
GGGGAAATGTGCGCGGAACCCCTATTTGTTTATTTTTCTAAATACATTCAAATATGTATCCGCTCATGAG
ACAATAACCCTGATAAATGCTTCAATAATATTGAAAAAGGAAGAGTATGAGTATTCAACATTTCCGTGTC
GCCCTTATTCCCTTTTTTGCGGCATTTTGCCTTCCTGTTTTTGCTCACCCAGAAACGCTGGTGAAAGTAA
AAGATGCTGAAGATCAGTTGGGTGCACGAGTGGGTTACATCGAACTGGATCTCAACAGCGGTAAGATCCT
TGAGAGTTTTCGCCCCGAAGAACGTTTTCCAATGATGAGCACTTTTAAAGTTCTGCTATGTGGCGCGGTA
TTATCCCGTATTGACGCCGGGCAAGAGCAACTCGGTCGCCGCATACACTATTCTCAGAATGACTTGGTTG
AGTACTCACCAGTCACAGAAAAGCATCTTACGGATGGCATGACAGTAAGAGAATTATGCAGTGCTGCCAT
AACCATGAGTGATAACACTGCGGCCAACTTACTTCTGACAACGATCGGAGGACCGAAGGAGCTAACCGCT
TTTTTGCACAACATGGGGGATCATGTAACTCGCCTTGATCGTTGGGAACCGGAGCTGAATGAAGCCATAC
CAAACGACGAGCGTGACACCACGATGCCTGTAGCAATGGCAACAACGTTGCGCAAACTATTAACTGGCGA
ACTACTTACTCTAGCTTCCCGGCAACAATTAATAGACTGGATGGAGGCGGATAAAGTTGCAGGACCACTT
CTGCGCTCGGCCCTTCCGGCTGGCTGGTTTATTGCTGATAAATCTGGAGCCGGTGAGCGTGGGTCTCGCG
GTATCATTGCAGCACTGGGGCCAGATGGTAAGCCCTCCCGTATCGTAGTTATCTACACGACGGGGAGTCA
GGCAACTATGGATGAACGAAATAGACAGATCGCTGAGATAGGTGCCTCACTGATTAAGCATTGGTAACTG
TCAGACCAAGTTTACTCATATATACTTTAGATTGATTTAAAACTTCATTTTTAATTTAAAAGGATCTAGG
TGAAGATCCTTTTTGATAATCTCATGACCAAAATCCCTTAACGTGAGTTTTCGTTCCACTGAGCGTCAGA
CCCCGTAGAAAAGATCAAAGGATCTTCTTGAGATCCTTTTTTTCTGCGCGTAATCTGCTGCTTGCAAACA
AAAAAACCACCGCTACCAGCGGTGGTTTGTTTGCCGGATCAAGAGCTACCAACTCTTTTTCCGAAGGTAA
CTGGCTTCAGCAGAGCGCAGATACCAAATACTGTTCTTCTAGTGTAGCCGTAGTTAGGCCACCACTTCAA
GAACTCTGTAGCACCGCCTACATACCTCGCTCTGCTAATCCTGTTACCAGTGGCTGCTGCCAGTGGCGAT
AAGTCGTGTCTTACCGGGTTGGACTCAAGACGATAGTTACCGGATAAGGCGCAGCGGTCGGGCTGAACGG
GGGGTTCGTGCACACAGCCCAGCTTGGAGCGAACGACCTACACCGAACTGAGATACCTACAGCGTGAGCT
ATGAGAAAGCGCCACGCTTCCCGAAGGGAGAAAGGCGGACAGGTATCCGGTAAGCGGCAGGGTCGGAACA
GGAGAGCGCACGAGGGAGCTTCCAGGGGGAAACGCCTGGTATCTTTATAGTCCTGTCGGGTTTCGCCACC
TCTGACTTGAGCGTCGATTTTTGTGATGCTCGTCAGGGGGGCGGAGCCTATGGAAAAACGCCAGCAACGC
GGCCTTTTTACGGTTCCTGGCCTTTTGCTGGCCTTTTGCTCACATGTTCTTTCCTGCGTTATCCCCTGAT
TCTGTGGATAACCGTATTACCGCCTTTGAGTGAGCTGATACCGCTCGCCGCAGCCGAACGACCGAGCGCA
GCGAGTCAGTGAGCGAGGAAGCGGAAGAGCGCCCAATACGCAAACCGCCTCTCCCCGCGCGTTGGCCGAT
TCATTAATGCAGCTGGCACGACAGGTTTCCCGACTGGAAAGCGGGCAGTGAGCGCAACGCAATTAATGTG
AGTTAGCTCACTCATTAGGCACCCCAGGCTTTACACTTTATGCTTCCGGCTCGTATGTTGTGTGGAATTG
TGAGCGGATAACAATTTCACACAGGAAACAGCTATGACCATGATTACGCCAAGCGCGCAATTAACCCTCA
CTAAAGGGAACAAAAGCTGGAGCTGCAAGC
