>Addgene plasmid #144870 | TFORF3394 | depositor partial sequence | sequence record 286725 | Insert
ATCGATTGATCAACAAGTTTGTACAAAAAAGTTGGCACCATGGCAGAAACATCGCCAGAGCCTTCTGGGC
AGCTTGTTGTACACTCAGACGCTCACAGTGACACTGTGCTGGCCAGTTTTGAGGATCAGAGGAAGAAAGG
CTTCCTCTGTGACATTACTTTAATCGTGGAGAATGTACATTTCCGGGCCCACAAAGCCTTACTTGCTGCC
AGTAGTGAATACTTCTCAATGATGTTTGCAGAAGAGGGGGAAATCGGCCAATCCATTTATATGCTGGAAG
GCATGGTTGCAGACACCTTTGGTATCCTGCTGGAATTTATCTACACAGGTTATCTCCATGCCAGTGAGAA
AAGTACAGAACAAATCCTGGCTACTGCTCAGTTCTTAAAAGTCTATGACCTGGTAAAGGCTTACACAGAC
TTCCAAAATAATCATAGCTCCCCAAAGCCAACAACTTTGAACACTGCTGGTGCCCCAGTGGTTGTTATCT
CTAATAAGAAAAACGATCCTCCAAAGCGGAAACGGGGAAGACCAAAAAAAGTCAATACATTGCAGGAGGA
GAAATCAGAACTGGCTGCAGAGGAAGAAATACAGTTAAGAGTGAACAATTCAGTTCAGAATAGACAAAAC
TTTGTGGTTAAAGGAGACAGTGGTGTACTGAATGAGCAAATTGCAGCAAAAGAAAAGGAAGAATCGGAGC
CTACTTGTGAGCCAAGTAGAGAGGAGGAAATGCCAGTTGAAAAAGATGAGAACTATGATCCCAAGACCGA
GGATGGCCAGGCAAGCCAGAGTCGATACAGCAAGCGGAGGATTTGGAGATCCGTCAAACTTAAAGATTAC
AAACTTGTTGGGGATCAAGAGGACCATGGTTCAGCCAAGAGGATCTGTGGAAGGAGAAAGCGCCCTGGAG
GCCCTGAGGCCCGCTGTAAAGACTGTGGCAAGGTCTTTAAGTACAATCACTTTTTAGCAATCCACCAGAG
GAGCCACACAGGGGAGCGACCTTTCAAATGTAATGAGTGTGGAAAAGGCTTTGCCCAGAAGCACTCGCTA
CAGGTCCACACCAGGATGCACACAGGCGAGCGGCCGTACACCTGCACCGTGTGCAGCAAGGCTCTGACCA
CCAAGCACTCACTGCTGGAGCACATGAGCCTGCACTCAGGACAGAAGTCTTTTACCTGTGATCAATGCGG
AAAATATTTCAGCCAGAACAGACAGCTAAAGAGCCATTACCGAGTTCATACAGGCCACTCATTACCGGAA
TGCAAAGACTGCCATCGCAAATTCATGGATGTGTCTCAGCTAAAGAAACATCTGCGAACACACACAGGTG
AGAAGCCATTTACTTGTGAAATCTGTGGCAAATCTTTCACAGCAAAGAGTTCTCTTCAGACCCACATCAG
AATCCATCGAGGAGAAAAGCCATACTCCTGTGGCATTTGTGGCAAATCCTTCTCTGACTCCAGTGCCAAA
AGGAGACACTGCATTCTACACACTGGCAAGAAGCCTTTCTCCTGCCCTGAGTGTAACTTACAGTTTGCTC
GCTTAGACAACTTGAAGGCTCACTTGAAAATTCATAGCAAGGAGAAGCATGCTTCAGATGCCAGCAGCAT
TTCTGGCAGTAGTAATACAGAAGAGGTCAGGAATATTCTTCAGCTACAGCCATATCAACTCTCTACCTCG
GGAGAGCAGGAAATTCAGCTTCTCGTAACCGATTCTGTACATAACATCAATTTCATGCCCGGTCCTAGCC
AGGGAATCAGCATTGTGACTGCAGAGAGTTCCCAAAACATGACTGCAGACCAGGCTGCTAATCTTACCCT
GCTCACGCAGCAGCCAGAGCAACTGCAGAATTTAATTCTTTCAGCTCAACAGGAGCAAACAGAACACATT
CAGAGCCTCAATATGATTGAAAGCCAGATGGGGCCCTCACAAACAGAGCCAGTGCACGTGATCACTCTGT
CCAAGGAAACACTGGAACATCTTCATGCCCATCAAGAGCAAACAGAGGAGCTCCATTTAGCTACAAGTAC
TTCAGATCCAGCTCAGCACCTGCAGCTGACACAGGAGCCTGGTCCGCCACCACCCACTCACCACGTGCCC
CAGCCAACGCCACTTGGCCAGGAGCAGAGCTTGCCAACTTTCTTGTACAAAGTGGTTGATATCGGTAAGC
CTATCCCTAACCCTCTCCTCGGTCTCGATTCTACGTAGTAATGAACTAGTCCGTAACTTGAAAGTATTTC
GATTTCTTGGCTTTATATATCTTGTGGAAAGGACGAGATGCATTTGGTTTGTCTGCCCTC
