>Addgene plasmid #144870 | TFORF3394 | depositor partial sequence | sequence record 286726 | Barcode
GATGCATTTGGTTTGTCTGCCCTC
